>Addgene plasmid #63008 | H6-epsin 1 (144-575) | addgene partial sequence | sequence record 107713 | pBRforEco 5'-AATAGGCGTATCACGAGGC-3'
AAAAATTTATTTGCTTTGTGAGCGGATAACAATTATAATAGATTCAATTGTGAGCGGATAACAATTTCAC
ACAGAATTCATTAAAGAGGAGAAATTAACTATGAGAGGATCTCACCATCACCATCACCATGGGATCCGCA
TGCGAGCTCGGTACCCCCGCGCCCACGCGCTCAAGACCAAGGAGAAACTGGCACAGACTGCCACGGCTTC
CTCAGCAGCTGTGGGCTCTGGACCACCTCCCGAGGCGGAGCAGGCATGGCCACAGAGCAGCGGGGAGGAG
GAGTTGCAGCTCCAGCTGGCCCTGGCTATGAGCAAGGAGGAGGCTGACCAGCCCCCGTCCTGCGGCCCCG
AGGATGACGTCCAGCTCCAGCTGGCCCTTAGTTTGAGCCGAGAGGAGCACGATAAGGAAGAGCGGATCCG
TCGTGGGGATGACCTGAGGCTGCAGATGGCAATAGAGGAGAGCAAGAGGGAGACTGGGGGCAAGGAGGAG
TCATCTCTTATGGATCTTGCTGACGTCTTCACAACCCCAGCCCCTCCACAGGCCTCAGACCCTTGGGGGG
GCCCGGCATCTGTGCCTACTGCTGTCCCTGTGGCTGCTGCTGCCTCAGACCCTTGGGGGGCACCTGCTGT
CCCTCCAGCTGCTGATCCTTGGGGTGGTGCAGCCCCCACGCCAGCCTCCGGGGATCCTTGGAGGCCTGCA
GCCCCTACAGGGCCCTCTGTTGACCCTTGGGGTGGGACCCCAGCTCCTGCAGCTGGAGAGGGGCCCACAT
CTGACCCGTGGGGAAGCGCTGATGGTGGGGCCCCTGTCAGTGGACCCCCATCTTCTGACCCCTGGGCACC
TGCCCCAGCTTTCTCAGACCCTTGGGGAGGTTCACCTGCAAAGCCCAGCAGCAATGGCACTGCAGTTGGG
GGCTTTGACACTGAGCCCGATGAGTTCTCAGACTTCGACCGACTCCGCACTG
