>Addgene plasmid #63008 | H6-epsin 1 (144-575) | addgene partial sequence | sequence record 107714 | T0term-R 5'-GCGGCAACCGAGCGTTC-3'
TTCTGAGGTCATTACTGGATCTATCAACAGGAGTCCAAGCTCAGCTAATTAAGCTTGGCTGCAGGTCGAC
GGTATCGATAAGCTTGATATCGAATTCGGCACGAGGGGGAGGCCCCCCCCCCATTTCACATGCACTCACA
ACACTGATCTCCCAGGGAGCAGAAATTGGGGAAGCCAGCTGAACCAGGCCTCCCTCCTACCCTGGATTAT
AGGAGGAAGGGGTTAGTGTTGGGGGCTGGGGGACCCGGGGGCATCATGGGGGGCAGGCCAGGGCCTCCAC
CAAGAGGAGAGATGTAGGTGGGTGGCGCTCCAGGAACTGGGGGCACAGGACTGAGACGGAGCTGGTTCAG
GGTGAGCGTTGCAGGGGGTGCTGGCTGGAAAGGATTGGTGACGGAGGGGCCGGTGGCCGGAGCTCCACTT
GGAAGGAATGGGTTGGAAGCCTTGGCTCCTGGCGGTGTAGGGCCTGGTCGGCTCACCAGTGAGTCCAAGT
CCACAAGGGCTGCATTAGGGCCTAGGAATGACTCCGGAGTCTTCCGTGTTGGCGGGGTAGGAGTTGGGGT
TGCCGCAGGAGGGGGACTCCCCACAGACTCAGCCAGAGATCCCCCAACCCCACTCATGTCGAATGCCCCG
GGGCTGCGAGCAGGAACCTCCCCTGCGAGCAACTCCAATTCCCCTGTGCTGCTCCCAGAGGTTGGCAGGG
CAGTGCGGAGTCGGTCGAAGTCTGAGAACTCATCGGGCTCAGTGTCAAAGCCCCCAACTGCAGTGCCATT
GCTGCTGGGCTTTGCAGGTGAACCTCCCCAAGGGTCTGAGAAAGCTGGGGCAGGTGCCCAGGGGTCAGAA
GATGGGGGTCCACTGACAGGGGCCCCACCATCAGCGCTTCCCCACGGGTCAGATGTGGGCCCCTCTCCAG
CTGCAG
