[The description below was written by a language model from this plasmid's Addgene catalogue record.]
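Description:
H6-epsin 1 (144-575) is a bacterial expression plasmid built on the commercial pQE-32 backbone. It produces a truncated form of rat (Rattus norvegicus) epsin 1 in E. coli. The plasmid is selected with ampicillin. The record gives no copy number and includes no feature table, so the origin of replication, promoter and terminators are not explicitly documented. pQE-series vectors generally drive expression from a phage T5 promoter under lac operator control, which makes them IPTG-inducible, but that is a property of the vector family and not something stated in this entry.

The insert is the Epn1 coding region for residues 144 to 575, which omits the N-terminal ENTH (epsin N-terminal homology) domain, the phosphoinositide-binding membrane-interaction module of the protein. What remains is the rest of the endocytic adaptor downstream of the ENTH domain; in epsin 1 this portion is generally known to carry the motifs that contact clathrin, the AP-2 adaptor and EH-domain proteins. The fragment was cloned between KpnI and SalI sites, both of which were preserved, and it sits in frame with the backbone-encoded N-terminal hexahistidine tag. The "H6" in the name refers to this tag, which allows purification by immobilised metal affinity chromatography. Part of the plasmid was derived from an earlier epsin clone made in another laboratory.

The construct is intended for recombinant production and purification of ENTH-less epsin 1. The associated work concerns the structural organisation of the endocytic proteins AP180 and epsin 1, which suggests use in biophysical, structural and binding studies of clathrin-mediated endocytosis components.
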