Addgene plasmid #63008: H6-epsin 1 (144-575)
Purpose: expresses the adaptor protein epsin that lacks its ENTH-domain in bacteria
Depositing lab: Ernst Ungewickell. Depositing organization: Medizinische Hochschule Hannover. Publication: Unusual structural organization of the endocytic proteins AP180 and epsin 1. Kalthoff C, Alves J, Urbanke C, Knorr R, Ungewickell EJ. J Biol Chem. 2002 Mar 8;277(10):8209-16. Epub 2001 Dec 26. 10.1074/jbc.M111587200 PubMed 11756460.
Backbone
  Vector backbone: pQE-32
  Backbone manufacturer: Qiagen
  Vector type: Bacterial Expression
Growth in bacteria
  Bacterial resistance: Ampicillin, 100 μg/mL
  Growth temperature: 37°C
  Growth strain: DH5alpha
  Copy number: Unknown
Gene/Insert
  Gene/Insert name: Epsin 1 without ENTH domain
  Species: R. norvegicus (rat)
  GenBank ID: NM_057136.1
  Entrez Gene: Epn1
  Tag / fusion protein: His tag (N terminal on backbone)
  Cloning method: Restriction Enzyme; 5′ cloning site KpnI (not destroyed); 3′ cloning site SalI (not destroyed)
  Sequencing primers: 5′ pBRforEco (5'-AATAGGCGTATCACGAGGC-3'); 3′ T0term-R (5'-GCGGCAACCGAGCGTTC-3)'
Resource information
  A portion of this plasmid was derived from a plasmid made by: Pietro de Camilli Chen et al.:Epsin is an EH-domain-binding protein implicated in clathrin-mediated endocytosis JOURNAL Nature 394 (6695), 793-797 (1998)
Terms and licenses: Academic/Nonprofit Terms; Industry Terms: Not Available to Industry
How to cite: H6-epsin 1 (144-575) was a gift from Ernst Ungewickell (Addgene plasmid # 63008 ; http://n2t.net/addgene:63008 ; RRID:Addgene_63008)
